>Addgene plasmid #209574 | pFlare9A-Clip2E9 WT | addgene full sequence | sequence record 424740 | Addgene NGS Result
TAGTTATTAATAGTAATCAATTACGGGGTCATTAGTTCATAGCCCATATATGGAGTTCCGCGTTACATAA
CTTACGGTAAATGGCCCGCCTGGCTGACCGCCCAACGACCCCCGCCCATTGACGTCAATAATGACGTATG
TTCCCATAGTAACGCCAATAGGGACTTTCCATTGACGTCAATGGGTGGAGTATTTACGGTAAACTGCCCA
CTTGGCAGTACATCAAGTGTATCATATGCCAAGTACGCCCCCTATTGACGTCAATGACGGTAAATGGCCC
GCCTGGCATTATGCCCAGTACATGACCTTATGGGACTTTCCTACTTGGCAGTACATCTACGTATTAGTCA
TCGCTATTACCATGGTGATGCGGTTTTGGCAGTACATCAATGGGCGTGGATAGCGGTTTGACTCACGGGG
ATTTCCAAGTCTCCACCCCATTGACGTCAATGGGAGTTTGTTTTGGCACCAAAATCAACGGGACTTTCCA
AAATGTCGTAACAACTCCGCCCCATTGACGCAAATGGGCGGTAGGCGTGTACGGTGGGAGGTCTATATAA
GCAGAGCTGGTTTAGTGAACCGTCAGATCCGCTAGCGCTACCGGACTCAGATCTACCATTGGTGCACCTG
ACTCCTGAGGAGAAGTCTGCCGTTACTGCCCTGTGGGGCAAGGTGAACGTGGAAGAGTTGGTGGTGAGGC
CCTGGGCCACCAGTAAGTATCAAGGTTACAAGACAGGTTTAAGGAGACCAATAGAAACTGGGCATGTGGA
GACAGAGAAGACTCACGCGTTTCTGAATTCTTCTAACTGCCCTCAAATGCACGGTGGCATGTGCACAGGC
ACACATACTAAATGAATAAATAAAATGCACCTAACAAACAAAGAAAGACTGACTCTTTAAATCCCACAAA
GGAAGAAACTGGGGTACCCATAGCCACTGCGTTATCAGAGGCTGGCAAGGGGTGGTTCCCAGAGCCTCTT
CTGCCTTGAACACACGCCCAGCTAGCCCCAGTGATGGGAGGGCACCCAGCCCTCTCACGCACCCCACTTC
TGAGACCTCTCTCTCTTCCCCAAGCAATTCCGGCTCATTGATCTGTTTTCAGTCTTGTTCACGGAAGATG
ACGCCTCCTCTCTCTCTCTCTCTCTTTTTCCTTCTCACGCCCTTTCTTTCTTTCTCCGACTTCCTGTTCC
TATATTCCTTTCCCCACGTCCCTGCCTTCCCTGTCCACCCTGCCATCCCTCCCCCACCCCCGCCCTGGGT
GGAGCAGACCCAGACCCAGCTGGAGCACGCGCGCATTGGGGAGCTGGAGCAGAGCCTGCTATTGGAGAAG
GCGCAGGCCGAGCGGCTGCTCAGAGAATTAGCGGATAACAGGGTAAACCGCGCCTGCCACTGTCACCCAC
CCGGCCAGCGCCTTGGCCCCTAGATGCCCCCTTTGCTTTTTAAATCATTTCCTCTGCCATCACAATGGCT
CCTCTTACTATTGCTTTTTGGAGACCCTTCTGAACTCCCCTCTGGGAGGGAAGCTGAGATTTAGAGTCAA
GCTCACTGTGGCCAAGTAGTGCTCTTAGGGAAGGGGGGTTTGGTCCTCTGGGATTTCTTCCAAGTTCATT
GCTCCTTGAGCAGAGGTGTCTCTGTGAGACCTTCCCTGTGCCTCCCTCCTGTCCCTTGCCAGAAAGAAGC
CTTCTTGGAGTGGCCTGCCCCTTACTTGGATAGACATGGGCTTCCTTGGCAGGAATGCAGACCCAGAGTG
TTCTAGCCTAGAGAATCTTAAGATGGCAGCAGAGAGCCAACCTGGAGGACGGATCCATAGTCGACCACCA
TGGTGGCTTAGATCCGGGCATGTGGAGACAGAGAAGACTGTTGAGTTTGTGATAAGCACTGACTCTCTCT
GCCTATTGGTCTATTTTCCCTCCCTCAGTGGCGGTCGAGGACAAACTCTACGCGGACTTGCCAGTACGCT
TCGTGAGCAAGGGCGAGGAGCTGTTCACCGGGGTGGTGCCCATCCTGGTCGAGCTGGACGGCGACGTAAA
CGGCCACAAGTTCAGCGTGTCCGGCGAGGGCGAGGGCGACGCCACCTACGGCAAGCTGACCCTGAAGTTC
ATCTGCACCACCGGCAAGCTGCCCGTGCCCTGGCCCACCCTCGTGACCACCCTGACCTACGGCGTGCAGT
GCTTTAGCCGCTACCCCGACCACCTGAAGCAGCACGACTTCTTCAAGAGTGCAATGCCCGAAGGCTACGT
CCAGGAGCGCACCATCTTCTTCAAGGACGACGGCAACTACAAGACCCGCGCCGAGGTGAAGTTCGAGGGC
GACACCCTGGTGAACCGCATCGAGCTGAAGGGCATCGACTTCAAGGAGGACGGCAACATCCTGGGGCACA
AGCTGGAGTACAACTACAACAGCCACAACGTCTATATCACCGCCGACAAGCAGAAGAACGGCATCAAGGT
GAACTTCAAGATCCGCCACAACATCGAGGACGGCAGCGTGCAGCTCGCCGACCACTACCAGCAGAACACC
CCCATCGGCGACGGCCCCGTGCTGCTGCCCGACAACCACTACCTGAGCACCCAGTCCGCCCTGAGCAAAG
ACCCCAACGAGAAGCGCGATCATATGGTCCTGCTGGAGTTCGTGACCGCCGCCGGGATCACTCTCGGCAC
CGACGAGCTGTACAAGTAACCGGTCGCCACCATGGTGAGCAAGGGCGAGGAGAATAACATGGCCATCATC
AAGGAGTTCATGCGCTTCAAGGTGCGCATGGAGGGCTCCGTGAACGGCCACGAGTTCGAGATCGAGGGCG
AGGGCGAGGGCCGCCCCTACGAGGGCACCCAGACCGCCAAGCTGAAGGTGACCAAGGGTGGCCCCCTGCC
CTTCGCCTGGGACATCCTAACCCCCAACTTCACCTACGGCTCCAAGGCCTACGTGAAGCACCCCGCCGAC
ATCCCCGACTACTTGAAGCTGTCCTTCCCCGAGGGCTTCAAGTGGGAGCGCGTGATGAACTTCGAGGACG
GCGGCGTGGTGACCGTGACCCAGGACTCCTCCCTGCAGGACGGCGAGTTCATCTACAAGGTGAAGCTGCG
CGGCACCAACTTCCCCTCCGACGGCCCCGTAATGCAGAAGAAGACCATGGGCTGGGAGGCCTCCTCCGAG
CGGATGTACCCCGAGGACGGCGCCCTGAAGGGCGAGATCAAGATGAGGCTGAAGCTGAAGGACGGCGGCC
ACTACGACGCTGAGGTCAAGACCACCTACAAGGCCAAGAAGCCCGTGCAGCTGCCCGGCGCCTACATCGT
CGGCATCAAGTTGGACATCACCTCCCACAACGAGGACTACACCATCGTGGAACTGTACGAACGCGCCGAG
GGCCGCCACTCCACCGGCGGCATGGACGAGCTGTATAAGTAAGCGGCCGCGACTCTAGATCATAATCAGC
CATACCACATTTGTAGAGGTTTTACTTGCTTTAAAAAACCTCCCACACCTCCCCCTGAACCTGAAACATA
AAATGAATGCAATTGTTGTTGTTAACTTGTTTATTGCAGCTTATAATGGTTACAAATAAAGCAATAGCAT
CACAAATTTCACAAATAAAGCATTTTTTTCACTGCATTCTAGTTGTGGTTTGTCCAAACTCATCAATGTA
TCTTAAGGCGTAAATTGTAAGCGTTAATATTTTGTTAAAATTCGCGTTAAATTTTTGTTAAATCAGCTCA
TTTTTTAACCAATAGGCCGAAATCGGCAAAATCCCTTATAAATCAAAAGAATAGACCGAGATAGGGT
[37 nt withheld, positions 3778-3814]
AAAGAACGTGGACTCCAACGTCAAAGG
[49 nt withheld, positions 3842-3890]
T
[91 nt withheld, positions 3892-3982]
G
[124 nt withheld, positions 3984-4107]
CAGGTGGCACTTTTCGGGGAAATGTGCGCGGAACCCCTATTTGTTTATTTTTCTAAATACATTCAAATAT
GTATCCGCTCATGAGACAATAACCCTGATAAATGCTTCAATAATATTGAAAAAGGAAGAGTCCTGAGGCG
GAAAGAACCAGCTGTGGAATGTGTGTCAGTTAGGGTGTGGAAAGTCCCCAGGCTCCCCAGCAGGCAGAAG
TATGCAAAGCATGCATCTCAATTAGTCAGCAACCAGGTGTGGAAAGTCCCCAGGCTCCCCAGCAGGCAGA
AGTATGCAAAGCATGCATCTCAATTAGTCAGCAACCATAGTCCCGCCCCTAACTCCGCCCATCCCGCCCC
TAACTCCGCCCAGTTCCGCCCATTCTCCGCCCCATGGCTGACTAATTTTTTTTATTTATGCAGAGGCCGA
GGCCGCCTCGGCCTCTGAGCTATTCCAGAAGTAGTGAGGAGGCTTTTTTGGAGGCCTAGGCTTTTGCAAA
GATCGATCAAGAGACAGGATGAGGATCGTTTCGCATGATTGAACAAGATGGATTGCACGCAGGTTCTCCG
GCCGCTTGGGTGGAGAGGCTATTCGGCTATGACTGGGCACAACAGACAATCGGCTGCTCTGATGCCGCCG
TGTTCCGGCTGTCAGCGCAGGGGCGCCCGGTTCTTTTTGTCAAGACCGACCTGTCCGGTGCCCTGAATGA
ACTGCAAGACGAGGCAGCGCGGCTATCGTGGCTGGCCACGACGGGCGTTCCTTGCGCAGCTGTGCTCGAC
GTTGTCACTGAAGCGGGAAGGGACTGGCTGCTATTGGGCGAAGTGCCGGGGCAGGATCTCCTGTCATCTC
ACCTTGCTCCTGCCGAGAAAGTATCCATCATGGCTGATGCAATGCGGCGGCTGCATACGCTTGATCCGGC
TACCTGCCCATTCGACCACCAAGCGAAACATCGCATCGAGCGAGCACGTACTCGGATGGAAGCCGGTCTT
GTCGATCAGGATGATCTGGACGAAGAGCATCAGGGGCTCGCGCCAGCCGAACTGTTCGCCAGGCTCAAGG
CGAGCATGCCCGACGGCGAGGATCTCGTCGTGACCCATGGCGATGCCTGCTTGCCGAATATCATGGTGGA
AAATGGCCGCTTTTCTGGATTCATCGACTGTGGCCGGCTGGGTGTGGCGGACCGCTATCAGGACATAGCG
TTGGCTACCCGTGATATTGCTGAAGAGCTTGGCGGCGAATGGGCTGACCGCTTCCTCGTGCTTTACGGTA
TCGCCGCTCCCGATTCGCAGCGCATCGCCTTCTATCGCCTTCTTGACGAGTTCTTCTGAGCGGGACTCTG
GGGTTCGAAATGACCGACCAAGCGACGCCCAACCTGCCATCACGAGATTTCGATTCCACCGCCGCCTTCT
ATGAAAGGTTGGGCTTCGGAATCGTTTTCCGGGACGCCGGCTGGATGATCCTCCAGCGCGGGGATCTCAT
GCTGGAGTTCTTCGCCCACCCTAGGGGGAGGCTAACTGAAACACGGAAGGAGACAATACCGGAAGGAACC
CGCGCTATGACGGCAATAAAAAGACAGAATAAAACGCACGGTGTTGGGTCGTTTGTTCATAAACGCGGGG
TTCGGTCCCAGGGCTGGCACTCTGTCGATACCCCACCGAGACCCCATTGGGGCCAATACGCCCGCGTTTC
TTCCTTTTCCCCACCCCACCCCCCAAGTTCGGGTGAAGGCCCAGGGCTCGCAGCCAACGTCGGGGCGGCA
GGCCCTGCCATAGCCTCAGGTTACTCATATATACTTTAGATTGATTTAAAACTTCATTTTTAATTTAAAA
GGATCTAGGTGAAGATCCTTTTTGATAATCTCATGACCAAAATCCCTTAACGTGAGTTTTCGTTCCACTG
AGCGTCAGACCCCGTAGAAAAGATCAAAGGATCTTCTTGAGATCCTTTTTTTCTGCGCGTAATCTGCTGC
TTGCAAACAAAAAAACCACCGCTACCAGCGGTGGTTTGTTTGCCGGATCAAGAGCTACCAACTCTTTTTC
CGAAGGTAACTGGCTTCAGCAGAGCGCAGATACCAAATACTGTTCTTCTAGTGTAGCCGTAGTTAGGCCA
CCACTTCAAGAACTCTGTAGCACCGCCTACATACCTCGCTCTGCTAATCCTGTTACCAGTGGCTGCTGCC
AGTGGCGATAAGTCGTGTCTTACCGGGTTGGACTCAAGACGATAGTTACCGGATAAGGCGCAGCGGTCGG
GCTGAACGGGGGGTTCGTGCACACAGCCCAGCTTGGAGCGAACGACCTACACCGAACTGAGATACCTACA
GCGTGAGCTATGAGAAAGCGCCACGCTTCCCGAAGGGAGAAAGGCGGACAGGTATCCGGTAAGCGGCAGG
GTCGGAACAGGAGAGCGCACGAGGGAGCTTCCAGGGGGAAACGCCTGGTATCTTTATAGTCCTGTCGGGT
TTCGCCACCTCTGACTTGAGCGTCGATTTTTGTGATGCTCGTCAGGGGGGCGGAGCCTATGGAAAAACGC
CAGCAACGCGGCCTTTTTACGGTTCCTGGCCTTTTGCTGGCCTTTTGCTCACATGTTCTTTCCTGCGTTA
TCCCCTGATTCTGTGGATAACCGTATTACCGCCATGCAT
Features (pLannotate 1.2.2; 17 found; start..end, strand, type, name):
     61..364     +  enhancer       CMV enhancer: human cytomegalovirus immediate early enhancer
    365..568     +  promoter       CMV promoter: human cytomegalovirus (CMV) immediate early promoter
    591..614     +  misc_feature   MCS (fragment): multiple cloning site
    619..729     +  CDS            HBB (fragment): HBB_GORGO - Experimental evidence at protein level: Swiss-Prot protein existence level 1. Involved in oxygen transport from the lung to the various peripheral tissues. From Gorilla gorilla gorilla (Western lowland gorilla).
    713..796     +  intron         chimeric intron (fragment): chimera between introns from human β-globin and immunoglobulin heavy chain genes
   1963..2679    +  CDS            EGFP: the original enhanced GFP (Yang et al., 1996) mammalian codon-optimized
   2692..3399    +  CDS            mStrawberry: mStrawberry is a basic (constitutively fluorescent) red fluorescent protein published in 2004, derived from Discosoma sp.. It is reported to be a somewhat slowly-maturing monomer with low acid sensitivity.
   3418..3501    +  CDS            large T antigen (fragment): large T antigen from SV40 (simian virus 40)
   3524..3645    +  polyA_signal   SV40 poly(A) signal: SV40 polyadenylation signal
   3679..4107    -  rep_origin     f1 ori (sequence partly withheld): f1 bacteriophage origin of replication; arrow indicates direction of (+) strand synthesis
   4134..4238    +  promoter       AmpR promoter: bla
   4240..4597    +  promoter       SV40 promoter: SV40 enhancer and early promoter
   4632..5426    +  CDS            NeoR/KanR: aminoglycoside phosphotransferase from Tn5; aph(3')-II (or nptII); confers resistance to neomycin, kanamycin, and G418 (Geneticin®)
   5447..5599    +  CDS            ble (fragment): BLE_KLEPN - Experimental evidence at protein level: Swiss-Prot protein existence level 1. Binding protein with a strong affinity to the bleomycin family of antibiotics. Binds to CL990; an antimitotic-antibiotic compound. From Klebsiella pneumoniae.
   5658..5705    +  polyA_signal   HSV TK poly(A) signal: herpes simplex virus thymidine kinase polyadenylation signal (Cole and Stacy, 1985)
   5796..5812    -  polyA_signal   bGH poly(A) signal (fragment): bovine growth hormone polyadenylation signal
   6034..6622    +  rep_origin     ori: high-copy-number ColE1/pMB1/pBR322/pUC origin of replication
