[The description below was written by a language model from this plasmid's Addgene catalogue record and pLannotate feature annotations shown in this document.]
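Description:
pFlare9A-Clip2E9 WT is a 6.7 kb mammalian expression plasmid built on the pFlare9A backbone, a dual-fluorescence splicing reporter, and carries a minigene for alternative splicing of mouse Clip2 exon 9. It replicates in E. coli at high copy from a ColE1/pUC-type origin and also contains an f1 origin. A single NeoR/KanR (Tn5 aminoglycoside phosphotransferase) cassette is driven by tandem bacterial (bla) and SV40 early promoters and ends in the HSV TK polyadenylation signal. It gives kanamycin resistance in bacteria and G418 selection in mammalian cells.

The reporter unit is driven by the CMV immediate-early enhancer and promoter. Downstream lie a short multiple cloning site remnant, a β-globin coding fragment and a partial β-globin-derived intron. An unannotated stretch of roughly 1.1 kb follows, which is consistent with the approximately 1 kb Clip2 fragment cloned between EcoRI and BamHI, although the feature table does not label it. After this region come EGFP and mStrawberry coding sequences in tandem, a short SV40 large T antigen fragment (possibly a nuclear localisation sequence, though the record does not say), and the SV40 poly(A) signal. In reporters of this design, inclusion or skipping of the test exon determines which fluorescent protein is translated. The green-to-red ratio therefore reports splice choice in individual cells, but the record does not state which colour corresponds to which isoform.

The "WT" label indicates the unmutated Clip2 sequence, presumably a reference for mutant versions. The stated purpose is to assay Clip2 exon 9 alternative splicing, and the associated work concerns neuron-specific splicing programmes and the regulator PTBP2 during axonogenesis.
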