Addgene plasmid #209574: pFlare9A-Clip2E9 WT
Purpose: minigene construct for Clip2 E9 alternative splicing
Depositing lab: Sika Zheng. Depositing organization: University of California, Riverside. Publication: Axonogenesis Is Coordinated by Neuron-Specific Alternative Splicing Programming and Splicing Regulator PTBP2. Zhang M, Ergin V, Lin L, Stork C, Chen L, Zheng S. Neuron. 2019 Feb 20;101(4):690-706.e10. doi: 10.1016/j.neuron.2019.01.022. Epub 2019 Feb 4. PubMed 30733148.
Backbone
  Vector backbone: pFlare9A
  Vector type: Mammalian Expression
  Selectable markers: Neomycin (select with G418)
Growth in bacteria
  Bacterial resistance: Kanamycin, 50 μg/mL
  Growth temperature: 37°C
  Growth strain: DH5alpha
  Copy number: High Copy
Gene/Insert
  Gene/Insert name: Clip2 (alt name: Clip1; Cyln2; WSCR4; wbscr4; CLIP-115; mKIAA0291; B230327O20)
  Species: M. musculus (mouse)
  Insert size (bp): 1000
  Entrez Gene: Clip2 (a.k.a. B230327O20, CLIP-115, Clip1, Cyln2, WSCR4, mKIAA0291, wbscr4)
  Promoter: CMV
  Cloning method: Restriction Enzyme; 5′ cloning site EcoRI (not destroyed); 3′ cloning site BamHI (not destroyed)
  Sequencing primers: 5′ pflare 593 forward: TAGCGCTACCGGACTCAGAT; 3′ pflare 1103 reverse: TGGTGCAGATGAACTTCAGG
Terms and licenses: Academic/Nonprofit Terms; Industry Terms: Not Available to Industry
How to cite: pFlare9A-Clip2E9 WT was a gift from Sika Zheng (Addgene plasmid # 209574 ; http://n2t.net/addgene:209574 ; RRID:Addgene_209574)
